Addgene plasmid #169982: pInducer20 CARD8-HA PAM
Purpose: Tet/Dox-inducible mammalian expression of CARD8 with sgRNA binding site mutations
Depositing lab: Daniel Bachovchin. Depositing organization: Memorial Sloan-Kettering Cancer Center. Publication: Dipeptidyl peptidase 9 sets a threshold for CARD8 inflammasome formation by sequestering its active C-terminal fragment. Sharif H, Hollingsworth LR, Griswold AR, Hsiao JC, Wang Q, Bachovchin DA, Wu H. Immunity. 2021 Jul 13;54(7):1392-1404.e10. doi: 10.1016/j.immuni.2021.04.024. Epub 2021 May 20. PubMed 34019797.
Backbone
  Vector backbone: pInducer20
  Vector type: Mammalian Expression, Lentiviral
  Selectable markers: Neomycin (select with G418)
Growth in bacteria
  Bacterial resistance: Ampicillin, 100 μg/mL
  Growth temperature: 37°C
  Growth strain: NEB Stable
  Copy number: High Copy
Gene/Insert
  Gene/Insert name: CARD8
  Species: H. sapiens (human)
  Mutation: PAM
  Entrez Gene: CARD8 (a.k.a. CARDINAL, DACAR, DAKAR, NDPP, NDPP1, TUCAN)
  Tag / fusion protein: HA (C terminal on insert)
  Cloning method: Gateway Cloning
  Sequencing primers: 5′ LNCX_primer
Terms and licenses: Academic/Nonprofit Terms; Industry Terms: Not Available to Industry
How to cite: pInducer20 CARD8-HA PAM was a gift from Daniel Bachovchin (Addgene plasmid # 169982 ; http://n2t.net/addgene:169982 ; RRID:Addgene_169982)
