[The description below was written by a language model from this plasmid's Addgene catalogue record and pLannotate feature annotations shown in this document.]
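Description:
pInducer20 CARD8-HA PAM is an all-in-one, doxycycline-inducible lentiviral expression plasmid built on the pInducer20 backbone and carrying human CARD8. It is propagated in E. coli through a high-copy ColE1/pUC-type origin with ampicillin resistance (bla). The lentiviral portion is HIV-1 derived, with a truncated 5' LTR, the Ψ packaging signal with a gag fragment, the Rev response element, a cPPT/CTS, a WPRE and a self-inactivating ΔU3 3' LTR. The transfer genome can therefore be packaged when helper functions are supplied in trans, and it integrates into target cells without regenerating an active viral promoter.

The CARD8 coding sequence was introduced by Gateway recombination and sits between attB1 and attB2, downstream of a tetracycline response element (seven tetO copies) fused to a minimal CMV promoter. The catalogue entry lists a C-terminal HA tag, although the feature table does not annotate it separately. It also lists a "PAM" mutation, described as changes to the sgRNA binding site. The exact substitutions are not given. Such changes would be expected to make the transgene resistant to Cas9 cleavage, allowing re-expression in cells where the endogenous gene has been targeted.

A second, constitutive cassette uses the human UbC promoter to drive rtTA3, the reverse tetracycline transactivator, followed by an EMCV IRES and the neomycin phosphotransferase gene. Transduced cells can thus be selected with G418 while producing the transactivator, which switches on CARD8-HA only when doxycycline is added. The associated study concerns how DPP9 regulates CARD8 inflammasome formation, which is consistent with using the construct for controlled CARD8 expression in mammalian cells.
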