Features (pLannotate 1.2.2; 34 found; start..end, strand, type, name):
    101..563     +  misc_feature   IRES: internal ribosome entry site (IRES) of the encephalomyocarditis virus (EMCV)
    579..1373    +  CDS            NeoR/KanR: aminoglycoside phosphotransferase from Tn5; aph(3')-II (or nptII); confers resistance to neomycin, kanamycin, and G418 (Geneticin®)
   1401..1484    +  CDS            large T antigen (fragment): large T antigen from SV40 (simian virus 40)
   1518..1538    +  misc_feature   MCS (fragment): pBluescript multiple cloning site
   1550..2138    +  misc_feature   WPRE: woodchuck hepatitis virus posttranscriptional regulatory element
   2146..2211    +  CDS            nef (fragment): NEF_HV1Z2 - Experimental evidence at protein level: Swiss-Prot protein existence level 1. Extracellular Nef protein targets CD4(+) T-lymphocytes for apoptosis by interacting with CXCR4 surface receptors. From Human immunodeficiency virus type 1 group M subtype D (isolate Z2/CDC-Z34) (HIV-1).
   2213..2446    +  LTR            3' LTR (ΔU3): self-inactivating 3' long terminal repeat (LTR) from HIV-1
   2651..2755    +  promoter       AmpR promoter: bla
   2756..3616    +  CDS            AmpR: β-lactamase; bla; confers resistance to ampicillin, carbenicillin, and related antibiotics
   3787..4375    +  rep_origin     ori: high-copy-number ColE1/pMB1/pBR322/pUC origin of replication
   4558..4612    +  CDS            lacI (fragment): lac repressor; lacI; The lac repressor binds to the lac operator to inhibit transcription in E. coli. This inhibition can be relieved by adding lactose or isopropyl-β-D-thiogalactopyranoside (IPTG).
   4618..4711    +  rep_origin     SV40 ori (fragment): SV40 origin of replication
   4736..4773    +  CDS            lacI (fragment): lac repressor; lacI; The lac repressor binds to the lac operator to inhibit transcription in E. coli. This inhibition can be relieved by adding lactose or isopropyl-β-D-thiogalactopyranoside (IPTG).
   4786..4807    +  protein_bind   CAP binding site: CAP binding activates transcription in the presence of cAMP. E. coli catabolite activator protein
   4822..4852    +  promoter       lac promoter: promoter for the E. coli lac operon
   4856..4878    +  protein_bind   lac operator (fragment): The lac repressor binds to the lac operator to inhibit transcription in E. coli. This inhibition can be relieved by adding lactose or isopropyl-β-D-thiogalactopyranoside (IPTG). lac repressor encoded by lacI
   4910..4993    +  polyA_signal   SV40 poly(A) signal (fragment): SV40 polyadenylation signal
   5160..5489    +  CDS            nef (fragment): NEF_HV1BR - Experimental evidence at protein level: Swiss-Prot protein existence level 1. Extracellular Nef protein targets CD4(+) T-lymphocytes for apoptosis by interacting with CXCR4 surface receptors (PubMed:14990729). From Human immunodeficiency virus type 1 group M subtype B (isolate BRU/LAI) (HIV-1).
   5537..5794    +  LTR            5' LTR (truncated): truncated 5' long terminal repeat (LTR) from HIV-1
   5841..5966    +  misc_feature   HIV-1 Ψ: packaging signal of human immunodeficiency virus type 1
   5950..6288    +  CDS            HIV-1 gag (fragment): gag protein from human immunodeficiency virus 1; gag
   6463..6696    +  misc_feature   RRE: The Rev response element (RRE) of HIV-1 allows for Rev-dependent mRNA export from the nucleus to the cytoplasm.
   7073..7173    +  CDS            Rev (fragment): human immunodeficiency virus 1 (HIV-1) Rev protein; rev; enhances nuclear export of unspliced and incompletely spliced viral mRNAs
   7218..7335    +  misc_feature   cPPT/CTS: central polypurine tract and central termination sequence of HIV-1
   7390..7660    +  protein_bind   tetracycline response element: contains seven copies of the tetracycline operator tetO tetracycline repressor TetR
   7671..7688    +  misc_feature   MCS (fragment): pUC18/19 multiple cloning site
   7693..7731    +  promoter       minimal CMV promoter: human cytomegalovirus (CMV) immediate early promoter
   7861..7885    +  protein_bind   attB1: mutant version of attB; recombination site for the Gateway® BP reaction BP Clonase™
   7891..9501    +  CDS            CARD8: CARD8_HUMAN - Also known as DACAR From Homo sapiens (Human).
   9503..9527    -  protein_bind   attB2: mutant version of attB; recombination site for the Gateway® BP reaction BP Clonase™
   9639..9674    +  promoter       PGK promoter (fragment): mouse phosphoglycerate kinase 1 promoter
   9692..10903   +  promoter       UbC promoter: human ubiquitin C promoter
  10962..11659   +  CDS            rtTA3 (fragment): reverse tetracycline transactivator 3 activates expression from Tet-responsive promoters in the presence of doxycycline
  11589..11699   +  CDS            VP48: 3 tandem repeats of the minimal activation domain of herpes simplex virus VP16 (Cheng et al., 2013)
>Addgene plasmid #169982 | pInducer20 CARD8-HA PAM | addgene full sequence | sequence record 332786 | Addgene NGS Result
CCCCCCCCCCTAACGTTACTGGCCGAAGCCGCTTGGAATAAGGCCGGTGTGCGTTTGTCTATATGTTATT
TTCCACCATATTGCCGTCTTTTGGCAATGTGAGGGCCCGGAAACCTGGCCCTGTCTTCTTGACGAGCATT
CCTAGGGGTCTTTCCCCTCTCGCCAAAGGAATGCAAGGTCTGTTGAATGTCGTGAAGGAAGCAGTTCCTC
TGGAAGCTTCTTGAAGACAAACAACGTCTGTAGCGACCCTTTGCAGGCAGCGGAACCCCCCACCTGGCGA
CAGGTGCCTCTGCGGCCAAAAGCCACGTGTATAAGATACACCTGCAAAGGCGGCACAACCCCAGTGCCAC
GTTGTGAGTTGGATAGTTGTGGAAAGAGTCAAATGGCTCTCCTCAAGCGTATTCAACAAGGGGCTGAAGG
ATGCCCAGAAGGTACCCCATTGTATGGGATCTGATCTGGGGCCTCGGTGCACATGCTTTACATGTGTTTA
GTCGAGGTTAAAAAAACGTCTAGGCCCCCCGAACCACGGGGACGTGGTTTTCCTTTGAAAAACACGATGA
TAAGCTTACCGGTCCACCATGATTGAACAAGATGGATTGCACGCAGGTTCTCCGGCCGCTTGGGTGGAGA
GGCTATTCGGCTATGACTGGGCACAACAGACAATCGGCTGCTCTGATGCCGCCGTGTTCCGGCTGTCAGC
GCAGGGGCGCCCGGTTCTTTTTGTCAAGACCGACCTGTCCGGTGCCCTGAATGAACTGCAAGACGAGGCA
GCGCGGCTATCGTGGCTGGCCACGACGGGCGTTCCTTGCGCAGCTGTGCTCGACGTTGTCACTGAAGCGG
GAAGGGACTGGCTGCTATTGGGCGAAGTGCCGGGGCAGGATCTCCTGTCATCTCACCTTGCTCCTGCCGA
GAAAGTATCCATCATGGCTGATGCAATGCGGCGGCTGCATACGCTTGATCCGGCTACCTGCCCATTCGAC
CACCAAGCGAAACATCGCATCGAGCGAGCACGTACTCGGATGGAAGCCGGTCTTGTCGATCAGGATGATC
TGGACGAAGAGCATCAGGGGCTCGCGCCAGCCGAACTGTTCGCCAGGCTCAAGGCGAGCATGCCCGACGG
CGAGGATCTCGTCGTGACCCATGGCGATGCCTGCTTGCCGAATATCATGGTGGAAAATGGCCGCTTTTCT
GGATTCATCGACTGTGGCCGGCTGGGTGTGGCGGACCGCTATCAGGACATAGCGTTGGCTACCCGTGATA
TTGCTGAAGAGCTTGGCGGCGAATGGGCTGACCGCTTCCTCGTGCTTTACGGTATCGCCGCTCCCGATTC
GCAGCGCATCGCCTTCTATCGCCTTCTTGACGAGTTCTTCTGATGTACAAGTAAAGCGGCCGCGACTCTA
GATCATAATCAGCCATACCACATTTGTAGAGGTTTTACTTGCTTTAAAAAACCTCCCACACCTCCCCCTG
AACCTGAAACATAAAATGAATGCAATTGTTGTTGTTTAGTCCCTCCCAATTCGATATCAAGCTTATCGCG
ATAGATCCTAATCAACCTCTGGATTACAAAATTTGTGAAAGATTGACTGGTATTCTTAACTATGTTGCTC
CTTTTACGCTATGTGGATACGCTGCTTTAATGCCTTTGTATCATGCTATTGCTTCCCGTATGGCTTTCAT
TTTCTCCTCCTTGTATAAATCCTGGTTGCTGTCTCTTTATGAGGAGTTGTGGCCCGTTGTCAGGCAACGT
GGCGTGGTGTGCACTGTGTTTGCTGACGCAACCCCCACTGGTTGGGGCATTGCCACCACCTGTCAGCTCC
TTTCCGGGACTTTCGCTTTCCCCCTCCCTATTGCCACGGCGGAACTCATCGCCGCCTGCCTTGCCCGCTG
CTGGACAGGGGCTCGGCTGTTGGGCACTGACAATTCCGTGGTGTTGTCGGGGAAATCATCGTCCTTTCCT
TGGCTGCTCGCCTGTGTTGCCACCTGGATTCTGCGCGGGACGTCCTTCTGCTACGTCCCTTCGGCCCTCA
ATCCAGCGGACCTTCCTTCCCGCGGCCTGCTGCCGGCTCTGCGGCCTCTTCCGCGTCTTCGCCTTCGCCC
TCAGACGAGTCGGATCTCCCTTTGGGCCGCCTCCCCGCCTGAGATCCTTTAAGACCAATGACTTACAAGG
CAGCTGTAGATCTTAGCCACTTTTTAAAAGAAAAGGGGGGACTGGAAGGGCTAATTCACTCCCAACGAAG
ACAAGATCTGCTTTTTGCTTGTACTGGGTCTCTCTGGTTAGACCAGATCTGAGCCTGGGAGCTCTCTGGC
TAACTAGGGAACCCACTGCTTAAGCCTCAATAAAGCTTGCCTTGAGTGCTTCAAGTAGTGTGTGCCCGTC
TGTTGTGTGACTCTGGTAACTAGAGATCCCTCAGACCCTTTTAGTCAGTGTGGAAAATCTCTAGCAGTAG
TAGTTCATGTCATCTTATTATTCAGTATTTATAACTTGCAAAGAAATGAATATCAGAGAGTGAGAGGCCC
GGGTTAATTAAGGAAAGGGCTAGATCATTCTTGAAGACGAAAGGGCCTCGTGATACGCCTATTTTTATAG
GTTAATGTCATGATAATAATGGTTTCTTAGACGTCAGGTGGCACTTTTCGGGGAAATGTGCGCGGAACCC
CTATTTGTTTATTTTTCTAAATACATTCAAATATGTATCCGCTCATGAGACAATAACCCTGATAAATGCT
TCAATAATATTGAAAAAGGAAGAGTATGAGTATTCAACATTTCCGTGTCGCCCTTATTCCCTTTTTTGCG
GCATTTTGCCTTCCTGTTTTTGCTCACCCAGAAACGCTGGTGAAAGTAAAAGATGCTGAAGATCAGTTGG
GTGCACGAGTGGGTTACATCGAACTGGATCTCAACAGCGGTAAGATCCTTGAGAGTTTTCGCCCCGAAGA
ACGTTTTCCAATGATGAGCACTTTTAAAGTTCTGCTATGTGGCGCGGTATTATCCCGTGTTGACGCCGGG
CAAGAGCAACTCGGTCGCCGCATACACTATTCTCAGAATGACTTGGTTGAGTACTCACCAGTCACAGAAA
AGCATCTTACGGATGGCATGACAGTAAGAGAATTATGCAGTGCTGCCATAACCATGAGTGATAACACTGC
GGCCAACTTACTTCTGACAACGATCGGAGGACCGAAGGAGCTAACCGCTTTTTTGCACAACATGGGGGAT
CATGTAACTCGCCTTGATCGTTGGGAACCGGAGCTGAATGAAGCCATACCAAACGACGAGCGTGACACCA
CGATGCCTGTAGCAATGGCAACAACGTTGCGCAAACTATTAACTGGCGAACTACTTACTCTAGCTTCCCG
GCAACAATTAATAGACTGGATGGAGGCGGATAAAGTTGCAGGACCACTTCTGCGCTCGGCCCTTCCGGCT
GGCTGGTTTATTGCTGATAAATCTGGAGCCGGTGAGCGTGGGTCTCGCGGTATCATTGCAGCACTGGGGC
CAGATGGTAAGCCCTCCCGTATCGTAGTTATCTACACGACGGGGAGTCAGGCAACTATGGATGAACGAAA
TAGACAGATCGCTGAGATAGGTGCCTCACTGATTAAGCATTGGTAACTGTCAGACCAAGTTTACTCATAT
ATACTTTAGATTGATTTAAAACTTCATTTTTAATTTAAAAGGATCTAGGTGAAGATCCTTTTTGATAATC
TCATGACCAAAATCCCTTAACGTGAGTTTTCGTTCCACTGAGCGTCAGACCCCGTAGAAAAGATCAAAGG
ATCTTCTTGAGATCCTTTTTTTCTGCGCGTAATCTGCTGCTTGCAAACAAAAAAACCACCGCTACCAGCG
GTGGTTTGTTTGCCGGATCAAGAGCTACCAACTCTTTTTCCGAAGGTAACTGGCTTCAGCAGAGCGCAGA
TACCAAATACTGTTCTTCTAGTGTAGCCGTAGTTAGGCCACCACTTCAAGAACTCTGTAGCACCGCCTAC
ATACCTCGCTCTGCTAATCCTGTTACCAGTGGCTGCTGCCAGTGGCGATAAGTCGTGTCTTACCGGGTTG
GACTCAAGACGATAGTTACCGGATAAGGCGCAGCGGTCGGGCTGAACGGGGGGTTCGTGCACACAGCCCA
GCTTGGAGCGAACGACCTACACCGAACTGAGATACCTACAGCGTGAGCTATGAGAAAGCGCCACGCTTCC
CGAAGGGAGAAAGGCGGACAGGTATCCGGTAAGCGGCAGGGTCGGAACAGGAGAGCGCACGAGGGAGCTT
CCAGGGGGAAACGCCTGGTATCTTTATAGTCCTGTCGGGTTTCGCCACCTCTGACTTGAGCGTCGATTTT
TGTGATGCTCGTCAGGGGGGCGGAGCCTATGGAAAAACGCCAGCAACGCGGCCTTTTTACGGTTCCTGGC
CTTTTGCTGGCCTTTTGCTCACATGTTCTTTCCTGCGTTATCCCCTGATTCTGTGGATAACCGTATTACC
GCCTTTGAGTGAGCTGATACCGCTCGCCGCAGCCGAACGACCGAGCGCAGCGAGTCAGTGAGCGAGGAAG
CGGAAGAGCGCCCAATACGCAAACCGCCTCTCCCCGCGCGTTGGCCGATTCATTAATGCAGCAAGCTCAT
GGCTGACTAATTTTTTTTATTTATGCAGAGGCCGAGGCCGCCTCGGCCTCTGAGCTATTCCAGAAGTAGT
GAGGAGGCTTTTTTGGAGGCCTAGGCTTTTGCAAAAAGCTCCCCGTGGCACGACAGGTTTCCCGACTGGA
AAGCGGGCAGTGAGCGCAACGCAATTAATGTGAGTTAGCTCACTCATTAGGCACCCCAGGCTTTACACTT
TATGCTTCCGGCTCGTATGTTGTGTGGAATTGTGAGCGGATAACAATTTCACACAGGAAACAGCTATGAC
ATGATTACGAATTTCACAAATAAAGCATTTTTTTCACTGCATTCTAGTTGTGGTTTGTCCAAACTCATCA
ATGTATCTTATCATGTCTGGATCAACTGGATAACTCAAGCTAACCAAAATCATCCCAAACTTCCCACCCC
ATACCCTATTACCACTGCCAATTACCTGTGGTTTCATTTACTCTAAACCTGTGATTCCTCTGAATTATTT
TCATTTTAAAGAAATTGTATTTGTTAAATATGTACTACAAACTTAGTAGTTGGAAGGGCTAATTCACTCC
CAAAGAAGACAAGATATCCTTGATCTGTGGATCTACCACACACAAGGCTACTTCCCTGATTAGCAGAACT
ACACACCAGGGCCAGGGGTCAGATATCCACTGACCTTTGGATGGTGCTACAAGCTAGTACCAGTTGAGCC
AGATAAGGTAGAAGAGGCCAATAAAGGAGAGAACACCAGCTTGTTACACCCTGTGAGCCTGCATGGGATG
GATGACCCGGAGAGAGAAGTGTTAGAGTGGAGGTTTGACAGCCGCCTAGCATTTCATCACGTGGCCCGAG
AGCTGCATCCGGAGTACTTCAAGAACTGCTGATATCGAGCTTGCTACAAGGGACTTTCCGCTGGGGACTT
TCCAGGGAGGCGTGGCCTGGGCGGGACTGGGGAGTGGCGAGCCCTCAGATCCTGCATATAAGCAGCTGCT
TTTTGCCTGTACTGGGTCTCTCTGGTTAGACCAGATCTGAGCCTGGGAGCTCTCTGGCTAACTAGGGAAC
CCACTGCTTAAGCCTCAATAAAGCTTGCCTTGAGTGCTTCAAGTAGTGTGTGCCCGTCTGTTGTGTGACT
CTGGTAACTAGAGATCCCTCAGACCCTTTTAGTCAGTGTGGAAAATCTCTAGCAGTGGCGCCCGAACAGG
GACTTGAAAGCGAAAGGGAAACCAGAGGAGCTCTCTCGACGCAGGACTCGGCTTGCTGAAGCGCGCACGG
CAAGAGGCGAGGGGCGGCGACTGGTGAGTACGCCAAAAATTTTGACTAGCGGAGGCTAGAAGGAGAGAGA
TGGGTGCGAGAGCGTCAGTATTAAGCGGGGGAGAATTAGATCGCGATGGGAAAAAATTCGGTTAAGGCCA
GGGGGAAAGAAAAAATATAAATTAAAACATATAGTATGGGCAAGCAGGGAGCTAGAACGATTCGCAGTTA
ATCCTGGCCTGTTAGAAACATCAGAAGGCTGTAGACAAATACTGGGACAGCTACAACCATCCCTTCAGAC
AGGATCAGAAGAACTTAGATCATTATATAATACAGTAGCAACCCTCTATTGTGTGCATCAAAGGATAGAG
ATAAAAGACACCAAGGAAGCTTTAGACAAGATAGAGGAAGAGCAAAACAAAAGTAAGACCACCGCACAGC
AAGCGGCCGGCCGCTGATCTTCAGACCTGGAGGAGGAGATATGAGGGACAATTGGAGAAGTGAATTATAT
AAATATAAAGTAGTAAAAATTGAACCATTAGGAGTAGCACCCACCAAGGCAAAGAGAAGAGTGGTGCAGA
GAGAAAAAAGAGCAGTGGGAATAGGAGCTTTGTTCCTTGGGTTCTTGGGAGCAGCAGGAAGCACTATGGG
CGCAGCGTCAATGACGCTGACGGTACAGGCCAGACAATTATTGTCTGGTATAGTGCAGCAGCAGAACAAT
TTGCTGAGGGCTATTGAGGCGCAACAGCATCTGTTGCAACTCACAGTCTGGGGCATCAAGCAGCTCCAGG
CAAGAATCCTGGCTGTGGAAAGATACCTAAAGGATCAACAGCTCCTGGGGATTTGGGGTTGCTCTGGAAA
ACTCATTTGCACCACTGCTGTGCCTTGGAATGCTAGTTGGAGTAATAAATCTCTGGAACAGATTTGGAAT
CACACGACCTGGATGGAGTGGGACAGAGAAATTAACAATTACACAAGCTTAATACACTCCTTAATTGAAG
AATCGCAAAACCAGCAAGAAAAGAATGAACAAGAATTATTGGAATTAGATAAATGGGCAAGTTTGTGGAA
TTGGTTTAACATAACAAATTGGCTGTGGTATATAAAATTATTCATAATGATAGTAGGAGGCTTGGTAGGT
TTAAGAATAGTTTTTGCTGTACTTTCTATAGTGAATAGAGTTAGGCAGGGATATTCACCATTATCGTTTC
AGACCCACCTCCCAACCCCGAGGGGACCCGACAGGCCCGAAGGAATAGAAGAAGAAGGTGGAGAGAGAGA
CAGAGACAGATCCATTCGATTAGTGAACGGATCTCGACGGTATCGCCGAATTCACAAATGGCAGTATTCA
TCCACAATTTTAAAAGAAAAGGGGGGATTGGGGGGTACAGTGCAGGGGAAAGAATAGTAGACATAATAGC
AACAGACATACAAACTAAAGAATTACAAAAACAAATTACAAAAATTCAAAATTTTCGGGTTTATTACAGG
GACAGCAGAGATCCAGTTTGGACTAGGATCCTTTACCACTCCCTATCAGTGATAGAGAAAAGTGAAAGTC
GAGTTTACCACTCCCTATCAGTGATAGAGAAAAGTGAAAGTCGAGTTTACCACTCCCTATCAGTGATAGA
GAAAAGTGAAAGTCGAGTTTACCACTCCCTATCAGTGATAGAGAAAAGTGAAAGTCGAGTTTACCACTCC
CTATCAGTGATAGAGAAAAGTGAAAGTCGAGTTTACCACTCCCTATCAGTGATAGAGAAAAGTGAAAGTC
GAGTTTACCACTCCCTATCAGTGATAGAGAAAAGTGAAAGTCGAGCTCGGTACCCGGGTCGAGGTAGGCG
TGTACGGTGGGAGGCCTATATAAGCAGAGCTCGTTTAGTGAACCGTCAGATCGCCTGGAGACGCCATCCA
CGCTGTTTTGACCTCCATAGAAGACACCGGGACCGATCCAGCCTCCGCGGCCCCGAACTAGTCCAGTGTG
GTGGAATTCTGCAGATATCAACAAGTTTGTACAAAAAAGCAGGCTTCGCCATGGAAAAAAAGGAGTGTCC
AGAAAAGAGTAGCAGCAGTGAGGAAGAGCTGCCGAGACGGGACAGTGGATCCAGTAGGAACATAGATGCA
TCCAAACTCATTAGACTACAAGGATCACGGAAACTGTTGGTTGACAATAGCATACGGGAACTGCAATACA
CAAAAACTGGAATTTTTTTTCAGGCTGAGGCCTGTGTGACAAATGATACGGTATACAGGGAGCTACCCTG
TGTTTCTGAGACCCTTTGTGACATCTCACATTTTTTCCAAGAAGATGATGAGACAGAGGCAGAGCCATTA
TTGTTCCGTGCTGTTCCTGAGTGTCAACTATCTGGGGGGGACATTCCCAGTGTATCAGAAGAGCAGGAAT
CTTCAGAGGGACAAGATTCAGGAGACATTTGCTCAGAAGAGAATCAAATAGTTTCCTCTTATGCTTCTAA
AGTCTGTTTTGAGATCGAAGAAGATTATAAAAATCGTCAGTTTCTGGGGCCTGAAGGAAATGTGGATGTT
GAGTTGATTGATAAGAGCACAAACAGATACAGCGTTTGGTTCCCCACTGCTGGCTGGTATCTGTGGTCAG
CCACAGGCCTCGGCTTCCTGGTAAGGGATGAGGTCACAGTTACCATCGCCTTCGGCAGCTGGAGTCAGCA
CCTGGCCCTGGACCTGCAGCACCATGAACAGTGGCTGGTGGGCGGCCCCTTGTTTGATGTCACTGCAGAG
CCAGAGGAGGCTGTCGCCGAAATCCACCTCCCCCACTTCATCTCCCTCCAAGCAGGTGAGGTGGACGTCT
CCTGGTTTCTCGTTGCCCATTTTAAGAATGAAGGGATGGTCCTGGAGCATCCAGCCCGGGTGGAGCCTTT
CTATGCTGTCCTGGAAAGCCCCAGCTTCTCTCTGATGGGCATCCTGCTGCGGATCGCCAGTGGGACTCGC
CTCTCCATCCCCATCACTTCCAACACATTGATCTATTATCACCCCCACCCCGAAGATATTAAGTTCCACT
TGTACCTTGTCCCCAGCGACGCCTTGCTAACAAAGGCGATAGATGATGAGGAAGATCGCTTCCATGGTGT
GCGCCTGCAGACTTCGCCCCCAATGGAACCCCTGAACTTTGGTTCCAGTTATATTGTGTCTAATTCTGCT
AACCTGAAAGTAATGCCCAAGGAGTTGAAATTGTCCTACAGGAGCCCTGGAGAAATTCAGCACTTCTCAA
AATTCTATGCTGGGCAGATGAAGGAACCCATTCAACTTGAGATTACTGAAAAAAGACATGGGACTTTGGT
GTGGGATACTGAGGTGAAGCCAGTGGATCTCCAGCTTGTAGCTGCATCAGCCCCTCCTCCTTTCTCAGGT
GCAGCCTTTGTGAAGGAGAACCACCGGCAACTCCAAGCCAGGATGGGGGACCTGAAAGGGGTGCTCGATG
ATCTCCAAGACAATGAGGTTCTTACTGAGAATGAGAAGGAGCTGGTGGAGCAGGAAAAGACACGGCAGAG
CAAGAATGAGGCCTTGCTGAGCATGGTGGAGAAGAAAGGGGACCTGGCCCTGGACGTGCTCTTCAGAAGC
ATTAGTGAAAGGGACCCTTACCTCGTGTCCTATCTTAGACAGCAGAATTTGGACCCAGCTTTCTTGTACA
AAGTGGTTGATATCCAGCACAGTGGCGGCCGCTCGAGTCTAGAGGGCCCGCGGTTCGAATACCCATACGA
CGTCCCAGACTACGCTTAGTAATGATTAATTAAACTAGAAATTCTACCGGGTAGGGGAGGCGCTTTTCCC
AAGGCAGTCTGGAGTAACCCACCCAAGATCTGGCCTCCGCGCCGGGTTTTGGCGCCTCCCGCGGGCGCCC
CCCTCCTCACGGCGAGCGCTGCCACGTCAGACGAAGGGCGCAGCGAGCGTCCTGATCCTTCCGCCCGGAC
GCTCAGGACAGCGGCCCGCTGCTCATAAGACTCGGCCTTAGAACCCCAGTATCAGCAGAAGGACATTTTA
GGACGGGACTTGGGTGACTCTAGGGCACTGGTTTTCTTTCCAGAGAGCGGAACAGGCGAGGAAAAGTAGT
CCCTTCTCGGCGATTCTGCGGAGGGATCTCCGTGGGGCGGTGAACGCCGATGATTATATAAGGACGCGCC
GGGTGTGGCACAGCTAGTTCCGTCGCAGCCGGGATTTGGGTCGCGGTTCTTGTTTGTGGATCGCTGTGAT
CGTCACTTGGTGAGTAGCGGGCTGCTGGGCTGGCCGGGGCTTTCGTGGCCGCCGGGCCGCTCGGTGGGAC
GGAAGCGTGTGGAGAGACCGCCAAGGGCTGTAGTCTGGGTCCGCGAGCAAGGTTGCCCTGAACTGGGGGT
TGGGGGGAGCGCAGCAAAATGGCGGCTGTTCCCGAGTCTTGAATGGAAGACGCTTGTGAGGCGGGCTGTG
AGGTCGTTGAAACAAGGTGGGGGGCATGGTGGGCGGCAAGAACCCAAGGTCTTGAGGCCTTCGCTAATGC
GGGAAAGCTCTTATTCGGGTGAGATGGGCTGGGGCACCATCTGGGGACCCTGACGTGAAGTTTGTCACTG
ACTGGAGAACTCGGTTTGTCGTCTGTTGCGGGGGCGGCAGTTATGGCGGTGCCGTTGGGCAGTGCACCCG
TACCTTTGGGAGCGCGCGCCCTCGTCGTGTCGTGACGTCACCCGTTCTGTTGGCTTATAATGCAGGGTGG
GGCCACCTGCCGGTAGGTGTGCGGTAGGCTTTTCTCCGTCGCAGGACGCAGGGTTCGGGCCTAGGGTAGG
CTCTCCTGAATCGACAGGCGCCGGACCTCTGGTGAGGGGAGGGATAAGTGAGGCGTCAGTTTCTTTGGTC
GGTTTTATGTACCTATCTTCTTAAGTAGCTGAAGCTCCGGTTTTGAACTATGCGCTCGGGGTTGGCGAGT
GTGTTTTGTGAAGTTTTTTAGGCACCTTTTGAAATGTAATCATTTGGGTCAATATGTAATTTTCAGTGTT
AGACTAGTAAATTGTCCGCTAAATTCTGGCCGTTTTTGGCTTTTTTGTTAGACGAAGCTTGGTACCGAGC
TCGGATCTCCACCCCGTACCGGTCCTGCAGTCGAATTCACCATGTCTAGACTGGACAAGAGCAAAGTCAT
AAACGGAGCTCTGGAATTACTCAATGGTGTCGGTATCGAAGGCCTGACGACAAGGAAACTCGCTCAAAAG
CTGGGAGTTGAGCAGCCTACCCTGTACTGGCACGTGAAGAACAAGCGGGCCCTGCTCGATGCCCTGCCAA
TCGAGATGCTGGACAGGCATCATACCCACTTCTGCCCCCTGGAAGGCGAGTCATGGCAAGACTTTCTGCG
GAACAACGCCAAGTCATACCGCTGTGCTCTCCTCTCACATCGCGACGGGGCTAAAGTGCATCTCGGCACC
CGCCCAACAGAGAAACAGTACGAAACCCTGGAAAATCAGCTCGCGTTCCTGTGTCAGCAAGGCTTCTCCC
TGGAGAACGCACTGTACGCTCTGTCCGCCGTGGGCCACTTTACACTGGGCTGCGTATTGGAGGAACAGGA
GCATCAAGTAGCAAAAGAGGAAAGAGAGACACCTACCACCGATTCTATGCCCCCACTTCTGAGACAAGCA
ATTGAGCTGTTCGACCGGCAGGGAGCCGAACCTGCCTTCCTTTTCGGCCTGGAACTAATCATATGTGGCC
TGGAGAAACAGCTAAAGTGCGAAAGCGGCGGGCCGACCGACGCCCTTGACGATTTTGACTTAGACATGCT
CCCAGCCGATGCCCTTGACGACTTTGACCTTGATATGCTGCCTGCTGACGCTCTTGACGATTTTGACCTT
GACATGCTCCCCGGGTAACTAAGTAAGGATCCGCGGCCGCACTAGAGGAATTCCGCCCCTCTCCCCCCCC
CCCCNTCTCCCT
