>Addgene plasmid #169982 | pInducer20 CARD8-HA PAM | depositor partial sequence | sequence record 329307 | Insert sequence
ATGGAAAAAAAGGAGTGTCCAGAAAAGAGTAGCAGCAGTGAGGAAGAGCTGCCGAGACGGGACAGTGGAT
CCAGTAGGAACATAGATGCATCCAAACTCATTAGACTACAAGGATCACGGAAACTGTTGGTTGACAATAG
CATACGGGAACTGCAATACACAAAAACTGGAATTTTTTTTCAGGCTGAGGCCTGTGTGACAAATGATACG
GTATACAGGGAGCTACCCTGTGTTTCTGAGACCCTTTGTGACATCTCACATTTTTTCCAAGAAGATGATG
AGACAGAGGCAGAGCCATTATTGTTCCGTGCTGTTCCTGAGTGTCAACTATCTGGGGGGGACATTCCCAG
TGTATCAGAAGAGCAGGAATCTTCAGAGGGACAAGATTCAGGAGACATTTGCTCAGAAGAGAATCAAATA
GTTTCCTCTTATGCTTCTAAAGTCTGTTTTGAGATCGAAGAAGATTATAAAAATCGTCAGTTTCTGGGGC
CTGAAGGAAATGTGGATGTTGAGTTGATTGATAAGAGCACAAACAGATACAGCGTTTGGTTCCCCACTGC
TGGCTGGTATCTGTGGTCAGCCACAGGCCTCGGCTTCCTGGTAAGGGATGAGGTCACAGTTACCATCGCC
TTCGGCAGCTGGAGTCAGCACCTGGCCCTGGACCTGCAGCACCATGAACAGTGGCTGGTGGGCGGCCCCT
TGTTTGATGTCACTGCAGAGCCAGAGGAGGCTGTCGCCGAAATCCACCTCCCCCACTTCATCTCCCTCCA
AGCAGGTGAGGTGGACGTCTCCTGGTTTCTCGTTGCCCATTTTAAGAATGAAGGGATGGTCCTGGAGCAT
CCAGCCCGGGTGGAGCCTTTCTATGCTGTCCTGGAAAGCCCCAGCTTCTCTCTGATGGGCATCCTGCTGC
GGATCGCCAGTGGGACTCGCCTCTCCATCCCCATCACTTCCAACACATTGATCTATTATCACCCCCACCC
CGAAGATATTAAGTTCCACTTGTACCTTGTCCCCAGCGACGCCTTGCTAACAAAGGCGATAGATGATGAG
GAAGATCGCTTCCATGGTGTGCGCCTGCAGACTTCGCCCCCAATGGAACCCCTGAACTTTGGTTCCAGTT
ATATTGTGTCTAATTCTGCTAACCTGAAAGTAATGCCCAAGGAGTTGAAATTGTCCTACAGGAGCCCTGG
AGAAATTCAGCACTTCTCAAAATTCTATGCTGGGCAGATGAAGGAACCCATTCAACTTGAGATTACTGAA
AAAAGACATGGGACTTTGGTGTGGGATACTGAGGTGAAGCCAGTGGATCTCCAGCTTGTAGCTGCATCAG
CCCCTCCTCCTTTCTCAGGTGCAGCCTTTGTGAAGGAGAACCACCGGCAACTCCAAGCCAGGATGGGGGA
CCTGAAAGGGGTGCTCGATGATCTCCAAGACAATGAGGTTCTTACTGAGAATGAGAAGGAGCTGGTGGAG
CAGGAAAAGACACGGCAGAGCAAGAATGAGGCCTTGCTGAGCATGGTGGAGAAGAAAGGGGACCTGGCCC
TGGACGTGCTCTTCAGAAGCATTAGTGAAAGGGACCCTTACCTCGTGTCCTATCTTAGACAGCAGAATTT
G
